Addgene plasmid #116265: pHAGE-EGFR-L62R
Purpose: Lentiviral expression of EGFR L62R
Depositing lab: Gordon Mills & Kenneth Scott. Depositing organization: Baylor College of Medicine. Publication: Systematic Functional Annotation of Somatic Mutations in Cancer. Ng PK, Li J, Jeong KJ, Shao S, Chen H, Tsang YH, Sengupta S, Wang Z, Bhavana VH, Tran R, Soewito S, Minussi DC, Moreno D, Kong K, Dogruluk T, Lu H, Gao J, Tokheim C, Zhou DC, Johnson AM, Zeng J, Ip CKM, Ju Z, Wester M, Yu S, Li Y, Vellano CP, Schultz N, Karchin R, Ding L, Lu Y, Cheung LWT, Chen K, Shaw KR, Meric-Bernstam F, Scott KL, Yi S, Sahni N, Liang H, Mills GB. Cancer Cell. 2018 Mar 12;33(3):450-462.e10. doi: 10.1016/j.ccell.2018.01.021. PubMed 29533785.
Backbone
  Vector backbone: pHAGE
  Vector type: Lentiviral
Growth in bacteria
  Bacterial resistance: Ampicillin, 100 μg/mL
  Growth temperature: 37°C
  Growth strain: Stbl3
  Copy number: High Copy
Gene/Insert
  Gene/Insert name: EGFR
  Species: H. sapiens (human)
  Mutation: L62R
  Entrez Gene: EGFR (a.k.a. ERBB, ERBB1, ERRP, HER1, NISBD2, NNCIS, PIG61, mENA)
  Cloning method: Gateway Cloning
Terms and licenses: Academic/Nonprofit Terms; Industry Terms: Not Available to Industry
How to cite: pHAGE-EGFR-L62R was a gift from Gordon Mills & Kenneth Scott (Addgene plasmid # 116265 ; http://n2t.net/addgene:116265 ; RRID:Addgene_116265)
