[The description below was written by a language model from this plasmid's Addgene catalogue record and pLannotate feature annotations shown in this document.]
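Description:
pHAGE-EGFR-L62R is an HIV-1-based lentiviral expression plasmid of about 12.1 kb that carries the human epidermal growth factor receptor with the L62R point substitution. It is maintained in E. coli through a high-copy ColE1/pUC-type origin and selected with ampicillin via the bla gene. The backbone region also holds small lac-derived and SV40 remnants. The viral portion runs from a truncated 5' LTR through the Ψ packaging signal (extending into a gag fragment), the Rev response element and the cPPT/CTS to a U3-deleted 3' LTR. After integration, this self-inactivating design leaves the provirus without LTR promoter activity. Because only cis-acting elements are annotated, packaging and envelope functions must be provided in trans to make particles.

Between the LTRs, the constitutive human EF-1α promoter drives the EGFR open reading frame. The insert was introduced by Gateway recombination and is therefore flanked by attB1 and attB2 sites. A V5 epitope coding sequence lies just downstream of attB2, but the record does not say whether the insert lacks a stop codon, so it is not established that the receptor is actually V5-tagged. An EMCV IRES then directs translation of EGFP from the same transcript, so transduced cells can be identified or sorted by fluorescence. A WPRE before the 3' LTR enhances transcript stability and expression. No mammalian drug-selection marker is annotated.

The stated purpose is lentiviral expression of EGFR L62R. The associated publication concerns systematic functional annotation of somatic cancer mutations, which suggests stable delivery of the variant into cells for comparison of its functional effects with those of other alleles.
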