Features (pLannotate 1.2.2; 27 found; start..end, strand, type, name):
    101..218     +  misc_feature   cPPT/CTS: central polypurine tract and central termination sequence of HIV-1
    266..1444    +  promoter       EF-1α promoter: strong constitutive promoter for human elongation factor EF-1α
   1465..1485    +  protein_bind   attB1: mutant version of attB; core recombination site for the Gateway® BP reaction BP Clonase™
   1491..5121    +  CDS            EGFR (fragment) (sequence partly withheld): precursor of human epidermal growth factor receptor
   5125..5149    -  protein_bind   attB2: mutant version of attB; recombination site for the Gateway® BP reaction BP Clonase™
   5202..5243    +  CDS            V5 tag: epitope tag from simian virus 5
   5369..5831    +  misc_feature   IRES: internal ribosome entry site (IRES) of the encephalomyocarditis virus (EMCV)
   5845..6564    +  CDS            EGFP: the original enhanced GFP (Yang et al., 1996) mammalian codon-optimized
   6578..7166    +  misc_feature   WPRE: woodchuck hepatitis virus posttranscriptional regulatory element
   7174..7239    +  CDS            nef (fragment): NEF_HV1Z2 - Experimental evidence at protein level: Swiss-Prot protein existence level 1. Extracellular Nef protein targets CD4(+) T-lymphocytes for apoptosis by interacting with CXCR4 surface receptors. From Human immunodeficiency virus type 1 group M subtype D (isolate Z2/CDC-Z34) (HIV-1).
   7241..7474    +  LTR            3' LTR (ΔU3): self-inactivating 3' long terminal repeat (LTR) from HIV-1
   7679..7783    +  promoter       AmpR promoter: bla
   7784..8644    +  CDS            AmpR: β-lactamase; bla; confers resistance to ampicillin, carbenicillin, and related antibiotics
   8815..9403    +  rep_origin     ori: high-copy-number ColE1/pMB1/pBR322/pUC origin of replication
   9586..9640    +  CDS            lacI (fragment): lac repressor; lacI; The lac repressor binds to the lac operator to inhibit transcription in E. coli. This inhibition can be relieved by adding lactose or isopropyl-β-D-thiogalactopyranoside (IPTG).
   9646..9739    +  rep_origin     SV40 ori (fragment): SV40 origin of replication
   9764..9801    +  CDS            lacI (fragment): lac repressor; lacI; The lac repressor binds to the lac operator to inhibit transcription in E. coli. This inhibition can be relieved by adding lactose or isopropyl-β-D-thiogalactopyranoside (IPTG).
   9814..9835    +  protein_bind   CAP binding site: CAP binding activates transcription in the presence of cAMP. E. coli catabolite activator protein
   9850..9880    +  promoter       lac promoter: promoter for the E. coli lac operon
   9884..9906    +  protein_bind   lac operator (fragment): The lac repressor binds to the lac operator to inhibit transcription in E. coli. This inhibition can be relieved by adding lactose or isopropyl-β-D-thiogalactopyranoside (IPTG). lac repressor encoded by lacI
   9938..10021   +  polyA_signal   SV40 poly(A) signal (fragment): SV40 polyadenylation signal
  10188..10517   +  CDS            nef (fragment): NEF_HV1BR - Experimental evidence at protein level: Swiss-Prot protein existence level 1. Extracellular Nef protein targets CD4(+) T-lymphocytes for apoptosis by interacting with CXCR4 surface receptors (PubMed:14990729). From Human immunodeficiency virus type 1 group M subtype B (isolate BRU/LAI) (HIV-1).
  10565..10822   +  LTR            5' LTR (truncated): truncated 5' long terminal repeat (LTR) from HIV-1
  10869..10994   +  misc_feature   HIV-1 Ψ: packaging signal of human immunodeficiency virus type 1
  10978..11316   +  CDS            HIV-1 gag (fragment): gag protein from human immunodeficiency virus 1; gag
  11491..11724   +  misc_feature   RRE: The Rev response element (RRE) of HIV-1 allows for Rev-dependent mRNA export from the nucleus to the cytoplasm.
  12101..56      +  CDS            Rev (fragment) (across the origin): human immunodeficiency virus 1 (HIV-1) Rev protein; rev; enhances nuclear export of unspliced and incompletely spliced viral mRNAs
>Addgene plasmid #116265 | pHAGE-EGFR-L62R | addgene full sequence | sequence record 250593 | Addgene NGS Result
GAAGAAGAAGGTGGAGAGAGAGACAGAGACAGATCCATTCGATTAGTGAACGGATCTCGACGGTATCGCC
GAATTCACAAATGGCAGTATTCATCCACAATTTTAAAAGAAAAGGGGGGATTGGGGGGTACAGTGCAGGG
GAAAGAATAGTAGACATAATAGCAACAGACATACAAACTAAAGAATTACAAAAACAAATTACAAAAATTC
AAAATTTTCGGGTTTATTACAGGGACAGCAGAGATCCAGTTTGGACTAGTCGTGAGGCTCCGGTGCCCGT
CAGTGGGCAGAGCGCACATCGCCCACAGTCCCCGAGAAGTTGGGGGGAGGGGTCGGCAATTGAACCGGTG
CCTAGAGAAGGTGGCGCGGGGTAAACTGGGAAAGTGATGTCGTGTACTGGCTCCGCCTTTTTCCCGAGGG
TGGGGGAGAACCGTATATAAGTGCAGTAGTCGCCGTGAACGTTCTTTTTCGCAACGGGTTTGCCGCCAGA
ACACAGGTAAGTGCCGTGTGTGGTTCCCGCGGGCCTGGCCTCTTTACGGGTTATGGCCCTTGCGTGCCTT
GAATTACTTCCACCTGGCTGCAGTACGTGATTCTTGATCCCGAGCTTCGGGTTGGAAGTGGGTGGGAGAG
TTCGAGGCCTTGCGCTTAAGGAGCCCCTTCGCCTCGTGCTTGAGTTGAGGCCTGGCCTGGGCGCTGGGGC
CGCCGCGTGCGAATCTGGTGGCACCTTCGCGCCTGTCTCGCTGCTTTCGATAAGTCTCTAGCCATTTAAA
ATTTTTGATGACCTGCTGCGACGCTTTTTTTCTGGCAAGATAGTCTTGTAAATGCGGGCCAAGATCTGCA
CACTGGTATTTCGGTTTTTGGGGCCGCGGGCGGCGACGGGGCCCGTGCGTCCCAGCGCACATGTTCGGCG
AGGCGGGGCCTGCGAGCGCGGCCACCGAGAATCGGACGGGGGTAGTCTCAAGCTGGCCGGCCTGCTCTGG
TGCCTGGCCTCGCGCCGCCGTGTATCGCCCCGCCCTGGGCGGCAAGGCTGGCCCGGTCGGCACCAGTTGC
GTGAGCGGAAAGATGGCCGCTTCCCGGCCCTGCTGCAGGGAGCTCAAAATGGAGGACGCGGCGCTCGGGA
GAGCGGGCGGGTGAGTCACCCACACAAAGGAAAAGGGCCTTTCCGTCCTCAGCCGTCGCTTCATGTGACT
CCACGGAGTACCGGGCGCCGTCCAGGCACCTCGATTAGTTCTCGAGCTTTTGGAGTACGTCGTCTTTAGG
TTGGGGGGAGGGGTTTTATGCGATGGAGTTTCCCCACACTGAGTGGGTGGAGACTGAAGTTAGGCCAGCT
TGGCACTTGATGTAATTCTCCTTGGAATTTGCCCTTTTTGAGTTTGGATCTTGGTTCATTCTCAAGCCTC
AGACAGTGGTTCAAAGTTTTTTTCTTCCATTTCAGGTGTCGTGAAGCGGCCCTGCAGATATCAACAAGTT
TGTACAAAAAAGCAGGCACCATGCGACCCTCCGGGACGGCCGGGGCAGCGCTCCTGGCGCTGCTGGCTGC
GCTCTGCCCGGCGAGTCGGGCTCTGGAGGAAAAGAAAGTTTGCCAAGGCACGAGTAACAAGCTCACGCAG
TTGGGCACTTTTGAAGATCATTTTCTCAGCCTCCAGAGGATGTTCAATAACTGTGAGGTGGTCCGTGGGA
ATTTGGAAATTACCTATGTGCAGAGGAATTATGATCTTTCCTTCTTAAAGACCATCCAGGAGGTGGCTGG
TTATGTCCTCATTGCCCTCAACACAGTGGAGCGAATTCCTTTGGAAAACCTGCAGATCATCAGAGGAAAT
ATGTACTACGAAAATTCCTATGCCTTAGCAGTCTTATCTAACTATGATGCAAATAAAACCGGACTGAAGG
AGCTGCCCATGAGAAATTTACAGGAAATCCTGCATGGCGCCGTGCGGTTCAGCAACAACCCTGCCCTGTG
CAACGTGGAGAGCATCCAGTGGCGGGACATAGTCAGCAGTGACTTTCTCAGCAACATGTCGATGGACTTC
CAGAACCACCTGGGCAGCTGCCAAAAGTGTGATCCAAGCTGTCCCAATGGGAGCTGCTGGGGTGCAGGAG
AGGAGAACTGCCAGAAACTGACCAAAATCATCTGTGCCCAGCAGTGCTCCGGGCGCTGCCGTGGCAAGTC
CCCCAGTGACTGCTGCCACAACCAGTGTGCTGCAGGCTGCACAGGCCCCCGGGAGAGCGACTGCCTGGTC
TGCCGCAAATTCCGAGACGAAGCCACGTGCAAGGACACCTGCCCCCCACTCATGCTCTACAACCCCACCA
CGTACCAGATGGATGTGAACCCCGAGGGCAAATACAGCTTTGGTGCCACCTGCGTGAAGAAGTGTCCCCG
TAATTATGTGGTGACAGATCACGGCTCGTGCGTCCGAGCCTGTGGGGCCGACAGCTATGAGATGGAGGAA
GACGGCGTCCGCAAGTGTAAGAAGTGCGAAGGGCCTTGCCGCAAAGTGTGTAACGGAATAGGTATTGGTG
AATTTAAAGACTCACTCTCCATAAATGCTACGAATATTAAACACTTCAAAAACTGCACCTCCATCAGTGG
CGATCTCCACATCCTGCCGGTGGCATTTAGGGGTGACTCCTTCACACATACTCCTCCTCTGGATCCACAG
GAACTGGATATTCTGAAAACCGTAAAGGAAATCACAGGGTTTTTGCTGATTCAGGCTTGGCCTGAAAACA
GGACGGACCTCCATGCCTTTGAGAACCTAGAAATCATACGCGGCAGGACCAAGCAACATGGTCAGTTTTC
TCTTGCAGTCGTCAGCCTGAACATAACATCCTTGGGATTACGCTCCCTCAAGGAGATAAGTGATGGAGAT
GTGATAATTTCAGGAAACAAAAATTTGTGCTATGCAAATACAATAAACTGGAAAAAACTGTTTGGGACCT
CCGGTCAGAAAACCAAAATTATAAGCAACAGAGGTGAAAACAGCTGCAAGGCCACAGGCCAGGTCTGCCA
TGCCTTGTGCTCCCCCGAGGGCTGCTGGGGCCCGGAGCCCAGGGACTGCGTCTCTTGCCGGAATGTCAGC
CGAGGCAGGGAATGCGTGGACAAGTGCAACCTTCTGGAGGGTGAGCCAAGGGAGTTTGTGGAGAACTCTG
AGTGCATACAGTGCCACCCAGAGTGCCTGCCTCAGGCCATGAACATCACCTGCACAGGACGGGGACCAGA
CAACTGTATCCAGTGTGCCCACTACATTGACGGCCCCCACTGCGTCAAGACCTGCCCGGCAGGAGTCATG
GGAGAAAACAACACCCTGGTCTGGAAGTACGCAGACGCCGGCCATGTGTGCCACCTGTGCCATCCAAACT
GCACCTACGGATGCACTGGGCCAGGTCTTGAAGGCTGTCCAACGAATGGGCCTAAGATCCCGTCCATCGC
CACTGGGATGGTGGGGGCCCTCCTCTTGCTGCTGGTGGTGGCCCTGGGGATCGGCCTCTTCATGCGAAGG
CGCCACATCGTTCGGAAGCGCACGCTGCGGAGGCTGCTGCAGGAGAGGGAGCTTGTGGAGCCTCTTACAC
CCAGT
[981 nt withheld, positions 3576-4556]
TTCTTCAGCAGCCCCTCCACGTCACGGACTCCCCTCCTGAGCTCTCTGAGTGCAACCAGCAACAATTCCA
CCGTGGCTTGCATTGATAGAAATGGGCTGCAAAGCTGTCCCATCAAGGAAGACAGCTTCTTGCAGCGATA
CAGCTCAGACCCCACAGGCGCCTTGACTGAGGACAGCATAGACGACACCTTCCTCCCAGTGCCTGAATAC
ATAAACCAGTCCGTTCCCAAAAGGCCCGCTGGCTCTGTGCAGAATCCTGTCTATCACAATCAGCCTCTGA
ACCCCGCGCCCAGCAGAGACCCACACTACCAGGACCCCCACAGCACTGCAGTGGGCAACCCCGAGTATCT
CAACACTGTCCAGCCCACCTGTGTCAACAGCACATTCGACAGCCCTGCCCACTGGGCCCAGAAAGGCAGC
CACCAAATTAGCCTGGACAACCCTGACTACCAGCAGGACTTCTTTCCCAAGGAAGCCAAGCCAAATGGCA
TCTTTAAGGGCTCCACAGCTGAAAATGCAGAATACCTAAGGGTCGCGCCACAAAGCAGTGAATTTATTGG
AGCATAGAACCCAGCTTTCTTGTACAAAGTGGTTGATATCCAGCACAGTGGCGGCCGCTCGAGTCTAGAG
GGCCCGCGGTTCGAAGGTAAGCCTATCCCTAACCCTCTCCTCGGTCTCGATTCTACGCGTACCGGTTAGT
AATGAGATCCCTCCCCCCCCCCTAACGTTACTGGCCGAAGCCGCTTGGAATAAGGCCGGTGTGCGTTTGT
CTATATGTTATTTTCCACCATATTGCCGTCTTTTGGCAATGTGAGGGCCCGGAAACCTGGCCCTGTCTTC
TTGACGAGCATTCCTAGGGGTCTTTCCCCTCTCGCCAAAGGAATGCAAGGTCTGTTGAATGTCGTGAAGG
AAGCAGTTCCTCTGGAAGCTTCTTGAAGACAAACAACGTCTGTAGCGACCCTTTGCAGGCAGCGGAACCC
CCCACCTGGCGACAGGTGCCTCTGCGGCCAAAAGCCACGTGTATAAGATACACCTGCAAAGGCGGCACAA
CCCCAGTGCCACGTTGTGAGTTGGATAGTTGTGGAAAGAGTCAAATGGCTCTCCTCAAGCGTATTCAACA
AGGGGCTGAAGGATGCCCAGAAGGTACCCCATTGTATGGGATCTGATCTGGGGCCTCGGTGCACATGCTT
TACATGTGTTTAGTCGAGGTTAAAAAAACGTCTAGGCCCCCCGAACCACGGGGACGTGGTTTTCCTTTGA
AAAACACGATGATAATATGGCCACACATATGGTGAGCAAGGGCGAGGAGCTGTTCACCGGGGTGGTGCCC
ATCCTGGTCGAGCTGGACGGCGACGTAAACGGCCACAAGTTCAGCGTGTCCGGCGAGGGCGAGGGCGATG
CCACCTACGGCAAGCTGACCCTGAAGTTCATCTGCACCACCGGCAAGCTGCCCGTGCCCTGGCCCACCCT
CGTGACCACCCTGACCTACGGCGTGCAGTGCTTCAGCCGCTACCCCGACCACATGAAGCAGCACGACTTC
TTCAAGTCCGCCATGCCCGAAGGCTACGTCCAGGAGCGCACCATCTTCTTCAAGGACGACGGCAACTACA
AGACCCGCGCCGAGGTGAAGTTCGAGGGCGACACCCTGGTGAACCGCATCGAGCTGAAGGGCATCGACTT
CAAGGAGGACGGCAACATCCTGGGGCACAAGCTGGAGTACAACTACAACAGCCACAACGTCTATATCATG
GCCGACAAGCAGAAGAACGGCATCAAGGTGAACTTCAAGATCCGCCACAACATCGAGGACGGCAGCGTGC
AGCTCGCCGACCACTACCAGCAGAACACCCCCATCGGCGACGGCCCCGTGCTGCTGCCCGACAACCACTA
CCTGAGCACCCAGTCCGCCCTGAGCAAAGACCCCAACGAGAAGCGCGATCACATGGTCCTGCTGGAGTTC
GTGACCGCCGCCGGGATCACTCTCGGCATGGACGAGCTGTACAAGTAAATCGATAGATCCTAATCAACCT
CTGGATTACAAAATTTGTGAAAGATTGACTGGTATTCTTAACTATGTTGCTCCTTTTACGCTATGTGGAT
ACGCTGCTTTAATGCCTTTGTATCATGCTATTGCTTCCCGTATGGCTTTCATTTTCTCCTCCTTGTATAA
ATCCTGGTTGCTGTCTCTTTATGAGGAGTTGTGGCCCGTTGTCAGGCAACGTGGCGTGGTGTGCACTGTG
TTTGCTGACGCAACCCCCACTGGTTGGGGCATTGCCACCACCTGTCAGCTCCTTTCCGGGACTTTCGCTT
TCCCCCTCCCTATTGCCACGGCGGAACTCATCGCCGCCTGCCTTGCCCGCTGCTGGACAGGGGCTCGGCT
GTTGGGCACTGACAATTCCGTGGTGTTGTCGGGGAAATCATCGTCCTTTCCTTGGCTGCTCGCCTGTGTT
GCCACCTGGATTCTGCGCGGGACGTCCTTCTGCTACGTCCCTTCGGCCCTCAATCCAGCGGACCTTCCTT
CCCGCGGCCTGCTGCCGGCTCTGCGGCCTCTTCCGCGTCTTCGCCTTCGCCCTCAGACGAGTCGGATCTC
CCTTTGGGCCGCCTCCCCGCCTGAGATCCTTTAAGACCAATGACTTACAAGGCAGCTGTAGATCTTAGCC
ACTTTTTAAAAGAAAAGGGGGGACTGGAAGGGCTAATTCACTCCCAACGAAGACAAGATCTGCTTTTTGC
TTGTACTGGGTCTCTCTGGTTAGACCAGATCTGAGCCTGGGAGCTCTCTGGCTAACTAGGGAACCCACTG
CTTAAGCCTCAATAAAGCTTGCCTTGAGTGCTTCAAGTAGTGTGTGCCCGTCTGTTGTGTGACTCTGGTA
ACTAGAGATCCCTCAGACCCTTTTAGTCAGTGTGGAAAATCTCTAGCAGTAGTAGTTCATGTCATCTTAT
TATTCAGTATTTATAACTTGCAAAGAAATGAATATCAGAGAGTGAGAGGCCCGGGTTAATTAAGGAAAGG
GCTAGATCATTCTTGAAGACGAAAGGGCCTCGTGATACGCCTATTTTTATAGGTTAATGTCATGATAATA
ATGGTTTCTTAGACGTCAGGTGGCACTTTTCGGGGAAATGTGCGCGGAACCCCTATTTGTTTATTTTTCT
AAATACATTCAAATATGTATCCGCTCATGAGACAATAACCCTGATAAATGCTTCAATAATATTGAAAAAG
GAAGAGTATGAGTATTCAACATTTCCGTGTCGCCCTTATTCCCTTTTTTGCGGCATTTTGCCTTCCTGTT
TTTGCTCACCCAGAAACGCTGGTGAAAGTAAAAGATGCTGAAGATCAGTTGGGTGCACGAGTGGGTTACA
TCGAACTGGATCTCAACAGCGGTAAGATCCTTGAGAGTTTTCGCCCCGAAGAACGTTTTCCAATGATGAG
CACTTTTAAAGTTCTGCTATGTGGCGCGGTATTATCCCGTGTTGACGCCGGGCAAGAGCAACTCGGTCGC
CGCATACACTATTCTCAGAATGACTTGGTTGAGTACTCACCAGTCACAGAAAAGCATCTTACGGATGGCA
TGACAGTAAGAGAATTATGCAGTGCTGCCATAACCATGAGTGATAACACTGCGGCCAACTTACTTCTGAC
AACGATCGGAGGACCGAAGGAGCTAACCGCTTTTTTGCACAACATGGGGGATCATGTAACTCGCCTTGAT
CGTTGGGAACCGGAGCTGAATGAAGCCATACCAAACGACGAGCGTGACACCACGATGCCTGTAGCAATGG
CAACAACGTTGCGCAAACTATTAACTGGCGAACTACTTACTCTAGCTTCCCGGCAACAATTAATAGACTG
GATGGAGGCGGATAAAGTTGCAGGACCACTTCTGCGCTCGGCCCTTCCGGCTGGCTGGTTTATTGCTGAT
AAATCTGGAGCCGGTGAGCGTGGGTCTCGCGGTATCATTGCAGCACTGGGGCCAGATGGTAAGCCCTCCC
GTATCGTAGTTATCTACACGACGGGGAGTCAGGCAACTATGGATGAACGAAATAGACAGATCGCTGAGAT
AGGTGCCTCACTGATTAAGCATTGGTAACTGTCAGACCAAGTTTACTCATATATACTTTAGATTGATTTA
AAACTTCATTTTTAATTTAAAAGGATCTAGGTGAAGATCCTTTTTGATAATCTCATGACCAAAATCCCTT
AACGTGAGTTTTCGTTCCACTGAGCGTCAGACCCCGTAGAAAAGATCAAAGGATCTTCTTGAGATCCTTT
TTTTCTGCGCGTAATCTGCTGCTTGCAAACAAAAAAACCACCGCTACCAGCGGTGGTTTGTTTGCCGGAT
CAAGAGCTACCAACTCTTTTTCCGAAGGTAACTGGCTTCAGCAGAGCGCAGATACCAAATACTGTTCTTC
TAGTGTAGCCGTAGTTAGGCCACCACTTCAAGAACTCTGTAGCACCGCCTACATACCTCGCTCTGCTAAT
CCTGTTACCAGTGGCTGCTGCCAGTGGCGATAAGTCGTGTCTTACCGGGTTGGACTCAAGACGATAGTTA
CCGGATAAGGCGCAGCGGTCGGGCTGAACGGGGGGTTCGTGCACACAGCCCAGCTTGGAGCGAACGACCT
ACACCGAACTGAGATACCTACAGCGTGAGCTATGAGAAAGCGCCACGCTTCCCGAAGGGAGAAAGGCGGA
CAGGTATCCGGTAAGCGGCAGGGTCGGAACAGGAGAGCGCACGAGGGAGCTTCCAGGGGGAAACGCCTGG
TATCTTTATAGTCCTGTCGGGTTTCGCCACCTCTGACTTGAGCGTCGATTTTTGTGATGCTCGTCAGGGG
GGCGGAGCCTATGGAAAAACGCCAGCAACGCGGCCTTTTTACGGTTCCTGGCCTTTTGCTGGCCTTTTGC
TCACATGTTCTTTCCTGCGTTATCCCCTGATTCTGTGGATAACCGTATTACCGCCTTTGAGTGAGCTGAT
ACCGCTCGCCGCAGCCGAACGACCGAGCGCAGCGAGTCAGTGAGCGAGGAAGCGGAAGAGCGCCCAATAC
GCAAACCGCCTCTCCCCGCGCGTTGGCCGATTCATTAATGCAGCAAGCTCATGGCTGACTAATTTTTTTT
ATTTATGCAGAGGCCGAGGCCGCCTCGGCCTCTGAGCTATTCCAGAAGTAGTGAGGAGGCTTTTTTGGAG
GCCTAGGCTTTTGCAAAAAGCTCCCCGTGGCACGACAGGTTTCCCGACTGGAAAGCGGGCAGTGAGCGCA
ACGCAATTAATGTGAGTTAGCTCACTCATTAGGCACCCCAGGCTTTACACTTTATGCTTCCGGCTCGTAT
GTTGTGTGGAATTGTGAGCGGATAACAATTTCACACAGGAAACAGCTATGACATGATTACGAATTTCACA
AATAAAGCATTTTTTTCACTGCATTCTAGTTGTGGTTTGTCCAAACTCATCAATGTATCTTATCATGTCT
GGATCAACTGGATAACTCAAGCTAACCAAAATCATCCCAAACTTCCCACCCCATACCCTATTACCACTGC
CAATTACCTGTGGTTTCATTTACTCTAAACCTGTGATTCCTCTGAATTATTTTCATTTTAAAGAAATTGT
ATTTGTTAAATATGTACTACAAACTTAGTAGTTGGAAGGGCTAATTCACTCCCAAAGAAGACAAGATATC
CTTGATCTGTGGATCTACCACACACAAGGCTACTTCCCTGATTAGCAGAACTACACACCAGGGCCAGGGG
TCAGATATCCACTGACCTTTGGATGGTGCTACAAGCTAGTACCAGTTGAGCCAGATAAGGTAGAAGAGGC
CAATAAAGGAGAGAACACCAGCTTGTTACACCCTGTGAGCCTGCATGGGATGGATGACCCGGAGAGAGAA
GTGTTAGAGTGGAGGTTTGACAGCCGCCTAGCATTTCATCACGTGGCCCGAGAGCTGCATCCGGAGTACT
TCAAGAACTGCTGATATCGAGCTTGCTACAAGGGACTTTCCGCTGGGGACTTTCCAGGGAGGCGTGGCCT
GGGCGGGACTGGGGAGTGGCGAGCCCTCAGATCCTGCATATAAGCAGCTGCTTTTTGCCTGTACTGGGTC
TCTCTGGTTAGACCAGATCTGAGCCTGGGAGCTCTCTGGCTAACTAGGGAACCCACTGCTTAAGCCTCAA
TAAAGCTTGCCTTGAGTGCTTCAAGTAGTGTGTGCCCGTCTGTTGTGTGACTCTGGTAACTAGAGATCCC
TCAGACCCTTTTAGTCAGTGTGGAAAATCTCTAGCAGTGGCGCCCGAACAGGGACTTGAAAGCGAAAGGG
AAACCAGAGGAGCTCTCTCGACGCAGGACTCGGCTTGCTGAAGCGCGCACGGCAAGAGGCGAGGGGCGGC
GACTGGTGAGTACGCCAAAAATTTTGACTAGCGGAGGCTAGAAGGAGAGAGATGGGTGCGAGAGCGTCAG
TATTAAGCGGGGGAGAATTAGATCGCGATGGGAAAAAATTCGGTTAAGGCCAGGGGGAAAGAAAAAATAT
AAATTAAAACATATAGTATGGGCAAGCAGGGAGCTAGAACGATTCGCAGTTAATCCTGGCCTGTTAGAAA
CATCAGAAGGCTGTAGACAAATACTGGGACAGCTACAACCATCCCTTCAGACAGGATCAGAAGAACTTAG
ATCATTATATAATACAGTAGCAACCCTCTATTGTGTGCATCAAAGGATAGAGATAAAAGACACCAAGGAA
GCTTTAGACAAGATAGAGGAAGAGCAAAACAAAAGTAAGACCACCGCACAGCAAGCGGCCGGCCGCTGAT
CTTCAGACCTGGAGGAGGAGATATGAGGGACAATTGGAGAAGTGAATTATATAAATATAAAGTAGTAAAA
ATTGAACCATTAGGAGTAGCACCCACCAAGGCAAAGAGAAGAGTGGTGCAGAGAGAAAAAAGAGCAGTGG
GAATAGGAGCTTTGTTCCTTGGGTTCTTGGGAGCAGCAGGAAGCACTATGGGCGCAGCGTCAATGACGCT
GACGGTACAGGCCAGACAATTATTGTCTGGTATAGTGCAGCAGCAGAACAATTTGCTGAGGGCTATTGAG
GCGCAACAGCATCTGTTGCAACTCACAGTCTGGGGCATCAAGCAGCTCCAGGCAAGAATCCTGGCTGTGG
AAAGATACCTAAAGGATCAACAGCTCCTGGGGATTTGGGGTTGCTCTGGAAAACTCATTTGCACCACTGC
TGTGCCTTGGAATGCTAGTTGGAGTAATAAATCTCTGGAACAGATTTGGAATCACACGACCTGGATGGAG
TGGGACAGAGAAATTAACAATTACACAAGCTTAATACACTCCTTAATTGAAGAATCGCAAAACCAGCAAG
AAAAGAATGAACAAGAATTATTGGAATTAGATAAATGGGCAAGTTTGTGGAATTGGTTTAACATAACAAA
TTGGCTGTGGTATATAAAATTATTCATAATGATAGTAGGAGGCTTGGTAGGTTTAAGAATAGTTTTTGCT
GTACTTTCTATAGTGAATAGAGTTAGGCAGGGATATTCACCATTATCGTTTCAGACCCACCTCCCAACCC
CGAGGGGACCCGACAGGCCCGAAGGAATA
