>Addgene plasmid #116265 | pHAGE-EGFR-L62R | depositor partial sequence | sequence record 219139 | insert
ATGCGACCCTCCGGGACGGCCGGGGCAGCGCTCCTGGCGCTGCTGGCTGCGCTCTGCCCGGCGAGTCGGG
CTCTGGAGGAAAAGAAAGTTTGCCAAGGCACGAGTAACAAGCTCACGCAGTTGGGCACTTTTGAAGATCA
TTTTCTCAGCCTCCAGAGGATGTTCAATAACTGTGAGGTGGTCCGTGGGAATTTGGAAATTACCTATGTG
CAGAGGAATTATGATCTTTCCTTCTTAAAGACCATCCAGGAGGTGGCTGGTTATGTCCTCATTGCCCTCA
ACACAGTGGAGCGAATTCCTTTGGAAAACCTGCAGATCATCAGAGGAAATATGTACTACGAAAATTCCTA
TGCCTTAGCAGTCTTATCTAACTATGATGCAAATAAAACCGGACTGAAGGAGCTGCCCATGAGAAATTTA
CAGGAAATCCTGCATGGCGCCGTGCGGTTCAGCAACAACCCTGCCCTGTGCAACGTGGAGAGCATCCAGT
GGCGGGACATAGTCAGCAGTGACTTTCTCAGCAACATGTCGATGGACTTCCAGAACCACCTGGGCAGCTG
CCAAAAGTGTGATCCAAGCTGTCCCAATGGGAGCTGCTGGGGTGCAGGAGAGGAGAACTGCCAGAAACTG
ACCAAAATCATCTGTGCCCAGCAGTGCTCCGGGCGCTGCCGTGGCAAGTCCCCCAGTGACTGCTGCCACA
ACCAGTGTGCTGCAGGCTGCACAGGCCCCCGGGAGAGCGACTGCCTGGTCTGCCGCAAATTCCGAGACGA
AGCCACGTGCAAGGACACCTGCCCCCCACTCATGCTCTACAACCCCACCACGTACCAGATGGATGTGAAC
CCCGAGGGCAAATACAGCTTTGGTGCCACCTGCGTGAAGAAGTGTCCCCGTAATTATGTGGTGACAGATC
ACGGCTCGTGCGTCCGAGCCTGTGGGGCCGACAGCTATGAGATGGAGGAAGACGGCGTCCGCAAGTGTAA
GAAGTGCGAAGGGCCTTGCCGCAAAGTGTGTAACGGAATAGGTATTGGTGAATTTAAAGACTCACTCTCC
ATAAATGCTACGAATATTAAACACTTCAAAAACTGCACCTCCATCAGTGGCGATCTCCACATCCTGCCGG
TGGCATTTAGGGGTGACTCCTTCACACATACTCCTCCTCTGGATCCACAGGAACTGGATATTCTGAAAAC
CGTAAAGGAAATCACAGGGTTTTTGCTGATTCAGGCTTGGCCTGAAAACAGGACGGACCTCCATGCCTTT
GAGAACCTAGAAATCATACGCGGCAGGACCAAGCAACATGGTCAGTTTTCTCTTGCAGTCGTCAGCCTGA
ACATAACATCCTTGGGATTACGCTCCCTCAAGGAGATAAGTGATGGAGATGTGATAATTTCAGGAAACAA
AAATTTGTGCTATGCAAATACAATAAACTGGAAAAAACTGTTTGGGACCTCCGGTCAGAAAACCAAAATT
ATAAGCAACAGAGGTGAAAACAGCTGCAAGGCCACAGGCCAGGTCTGCCATGCCTTGTGCTCCCCCGAGG
GCTGCTGGGGCCCGGAGCCCAGGGACTGCGTCTCTTGCCGGAATGTCAGCCGAGGCAGGGAATGCGTGGA
CAAGTGCAACCTTCTGGAGGGTGAGCCAAGGGAGTTTGTGGAGAACTCTGAGTGCATACAGTGCCACCCA
GAGTGCCTGCCTCAGGCCATGAACATCACCTGCACAGGACGGGGACCAGACAACTGTATCCAGTGTGCCC
ACTACATTGACGGCCCCCACTGCGTCAAGACCTGCCCGGCAGGAGTCATGGGAGAAAACAACACCCTGGT
CTGGAAGTACGCAGACGCCGGCCATGTGTGCCACCTGTGCCATCCAAACTGCACCTACGGATGCACTGGG
CCAGGTCTTGAAGGCTGTCCAACGAATGGGCCTAAGATCCCGTCCATCGCCACTGGGATGGTGGGGGCCC
TCCTCTTGCTGCTGGTGGTGGCCCTGGGGATCGGCCTCTTCATGCGAAGGCGCCACATCGTTCGGAAGCG
CACGCTGCGGAGGCTGCTGCAGGAGAGGGAGCTTGTGGAGCCTCTTACACCCAGT
[981 nt withheld, positions 2086-3066]
TTCTTCAGCAGCCCCTCCACGTCACGGACTCCCCTCCTGAGCTCTCTGAGTGCAACCAGCAACAATTCCA
CCGTGGCTTGCATTGATAGAAATGGGCTGCAAAGCTGTCCCATCAAGGAAGACAGCTTCTTGCAGCGATA
CAGCTCAGACCCCACAGGCGCCTTGACTGAGGACAGCATAGACGACACCTTCCTCCCAGTGCCTGAATAC
ATAAACCAGTCCGTTCCCAAAAGGCCCGCTGGCTCTGTGCAGAATCCTGTCTATCACAATCAGCCTCTGA
ACCCCGCGCCCAGCAGAGACCCACACTACCAGGACCCCCACAGCACTGCAGTGGGCAACCCCGAGTATCT
CAACACTGTCCAGCCCACCTGTGTCAACAGCACATTCGACAGCCCTGCCCACTGGGCCCAGAAAGGCAGC
CACCAAATTAGCCTGGACAACCCTGACTACCAGCAGGACTTCTTTCCCAAGGAAGCCAAGCCAAATGGCA
TCTTTAAGGGCTCCACAGCTGAAAATGCAGAATACCTAAGGGTCGCGCCACAAAGCAGTGAATTTATTGG
AGCATGA
